Addgene plasmid #21193: L1E-1
Depositing lab: Paul Khavari. Depositing organization: Stanford University. Publication: Mek1 alters epidermal growth and differentiation. Scholl FA, Dumesic PA, Khavari PA. Cancer Res. 2004 Sep 1;64(17):6035-40 10.1158/0008-5472.CAN-04-0017 PubMed 15342384.
Backbone
  Vector backbone: LZRS-RfA
  Backbone size w/o insert (bp): 11100
  Vector type: Retroviral
  Selectable markers: Puromycin
Growth in bacteria
  Bacterial resistance: Ampicillin, 100 μg/mL
  Growth temperature: 37°C
  Growth strain: Stbl3
  Growth instructions: STBL2
  Copy number: Low Copy
Gene/Insert
  Gene/Insert name: Mek1 (alt names: MAP2K1; ER-{alpha}; Esr1)
  Species: H. sapiens (human), M. musculus (mouse)
  Insert size (bp): 2200
  Mutation: Mek1 R4F fused to ER*, constitutive active
  Entrez Gene: Esr1 (a.k.a. ER, ER-alpha, ERa, ERalpha, ESR, Estr, Estra, Nr3a1); MAP2K1 (a.k.a. CFC3, MAPKK1, MEK1, MEL, MKK1, PRKMK1)
  Cloning method: Gateway Cloning; 5′ cloning site attR (not destroyed); 3′ cloning site attR (not destroyed)
  Sequencing primers: 5′ TGGATACACGCCGCCCACGTG; 3′ ATCGTCGACCACTGTGCTGG
Terms and licenses: Academic/Nonprofit Terms; Industry Terms: Not Available to Industry
Depositor comments: Constitutive active protein has the following aa sequence deleted - ALQKKLEELELDEQQRKRLE, residues 31 to 51.
How to cite: L1E-1 was a gift from Paul Khavari (Addgene plasmid # 21193 ; http://n2t.net/addgene:21193 ; RRID:Addgene_21193)
