[The description below was written by a language model from this plasmid's Addgene catalogue record.]
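Description:
L1E-1 is a retroviral expression plasmid built on LZRS-RfA, a Gateway-adapted destination version of the LZRS backbone (about 11.1 kb without insert). It is maintained in bacteria as a low-copy plasmid under ampicillin selection, with recombination-deficient strains recommended, as is common for vectors carrying repeated retroviral sequences. A puromycin marker is recorded for selection in mammalian cells. No feature table accompanies the record, so the promoter driving the insert, the origins of replication and the exact arrangement of viral elements are not stated. In retroviral vectors of this kind, expression usually comes from the viral long terminal repeat, but this cannot be confirmed here.

The roughly 2.2 kb insert, introduced by Gateway recombination, encodes a fusion of a constitutively active Mek1 mutant (MAP2K1, the R4F form) to ER*, a modified ligand-binding domain of estrogen receptor alpha (Esr1). The record lists both human and mouse as source species but does not say which part comes from which. According to the depositor's comments, the activating change is a deletion of a short N-terminal stretch, given as residues 31 to 51. Fusion to a hormone-binding domain of this type is a standard way to make a protein's activity depend on added ligand: the fusion is generally held inactive until ligand is supplied, allowing timed induction of signalling. The record itself does not name the inducing ligand.

The associated publication concerns the effects of Mek1 on epidermal growth and differentiation. This suggests the construct was used to deliver inducible active Mek1 to epidermal cells by retroviral transduction, in order to study MAPK pathway activation.
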