>Addgene plasmid #21193 | L1E-1 | addgene partial sequence | sequence record 26979 | 21193 with LZRS-R
ACCAACTGGTAATGGTAGCGACCGGCGCTCAGCTGGAATATCACCACTTTGTACAAGAAAGCTGGGTCTA
GATATCTCGACCCCATCGATGGGAGATCCACTAGTAGGAGCTCTCAGATCGTGTTGGGGAAGCCCTCTGC
TTCCGGGGGTATGTAGTAGGTTTGTAAGGAATGTGCTGAAGTGGAGCTGGTGGTGGCCAGCTGGGTCTGG
CTGGGCTCCTCTGGGGGCACTCCCATGCGACTGGCTGGGGCATGAAGGCGGTGGGCATCCAACATCTCCA
GGAGCAGGTCATAGAGGGGTACCACGTTCTTGCATTTCATGTTGTAGAGATGCTCCATGCGTTTGTTACT
CATATGCCGGATATGGGAAAGAATGAGAAGGAGCTGAGCTAGGCGGCGATGCTGCTGCTGCAGAGTCAGG
CCAGCTTTGGCCATCAGGTGGATCAAAGTGTCTGTGATCTTGTCCAGGACACGGTGGATGTGGTCCTTCT
CTTCCAGAGACTTCAAGGTGCTGGACAGAAACGTGTACACTCCGGAATTAAGCAAAATGATGGATTTGAG
GCACACAAACTCTTCACCCTGCAGGTTCATCATGCGGAACCGACTTGACGTAGCAAGCAACATGTCAAAG
ATCTCCACCATGCCTTCCACACATTTACCTTGATTCCTGTCCAGGAGCAAGTTAGGAGCAAACAGGAGCT
TCCCCGGGTGTTCCATGGAGCGCCAGACGAGACCAATCATCAGAATCTCCAGCCAGGCACACTCGAG
