>Addgene plasmid #21193 | L1E-1 | addgene partial sequence | sequence record 26981 | LZRS-F 5'-TGGATACACGCCGCCCACGTG-3'
ATCGGACTCGGGGGGTGGACCATCCTCTAGACTGCCGGATCCCAGTGTGGTGGTACGGGAATCACAAGTT
TGTACAAAAAAGCAGGCTTTAAAGGAACCAATTCAGTCGACTGGATCCGGCGGAGTTGGAAGCGCGTTAC
CCGGGTCCAAAATGCCCAAGAAGAAGCCGACGCCCATCCAGCTGAACCCGGCCCCCGACGGCTCTGCAGT
TAACGGGACCAGCTCTGCGGAGACCAACTTGGAGGCCTTTCTTACCCAGAAGCAGAAGGTGGGAGAACTG
AAGGATGACGACTTTGAGAAGATCAGTGAGCTGGGGGCTGGCAATGGCGGTGTGGTGTTCAAGGTCTCCC
ACAAGCCTTCTGGCCTGGTCATGGCCAGAAAGCTAATTCATCTGGAGATCAAACCCGCAATCCGGAACCA
GATCATAAGGGAGCTGCAGGTTCTGCATGAGTGCAACTCTCCGTACATCGTGGGCTTCTATGGTGCGTTC
TACAGCGATGGCGAGATCAGTATCTGCATGGAGCACATGGATGGAGGTTCTCTGGATCAAGTCCTGAAGA
AAGCTGGAAGAATTCCTGAACAAATTTTAGGAAAAGTTAGCATTGCTGTAATAAAAGGCCTGACATATCT
GAGGGAGAAGCACAAGATCATGCACACAAAGAGATGTCAAGCCCTCCAACATCCTAGTCAACTCCCGTGG
GGAGATCAAGCTCTGTGACTTTGGGGGTCAGCGGGCAGCTCATCGACATGTGGGCCAGCGACTTCGTGGG
CACAAGGTCCTACATGTCGCCAGAAGACTCAGGGACTCATACTCTGTGCAGTCAGACATCTGGAGCATGG
TACTGTCTCTGGTAGAGATGGCGGTGGGAGTATCATCCTCTCAGATGCAGGAGCTGGGAGCTGATGTTTG
GGGGTCCAG
