>Addgene plasmid #21193 | L1E-1 | addgene partial sequence | sequence record 62422 | mESR-F 5'-aagaacgttgtgcccctctatg
TTCATGCCCCAGCCAGTCGCATGGGAGTGCCCCCAGAGGAGCCCAGCCAGACCCAGCTGGCCACCACCAG
CTCCACTTCAGCACATTCCTTACAAACCTACTACATACCCCCGGAAGCAGAGGGCTTCCCCAACACGATC
TGAGAGCTCCTACTAGTGGATCTCCCATCGATGGGGTCGAGATATCTAGACCCAGCTTTCTTGTACAAAG
TGGTGATATTCCAGCTGAGCGCCGGTCGCTACCATTACCAGTTGGTCTGGTGTCAAAAATAATAATAACC
GGGCAGGCCATGTCTGCCCGTATTTCGCGTAAGGAAATCCATTATGTACTATTTTCGAGCGGCCGCCAGC
ACAGTGGTCGACGATAAAATAAAAGATTTTATTTAGTCTCCAGAAAAAGGGGGGAATGAAAGACCCCACC
TGTAGGTTTGGCAAGCTAGCTTAAGTAACGCCATTTTGCAAGGCATGGAAAAATACATAACTGAGAATAG
AGAAGTTCAG
