>Addgene plasmid #21193 | L1E-1 | addgene partial sequence | sequence record 62424 | ER-R 5'-GATCGTGTTGGGGAAGCCCTCTGC
CCATGCGACTGGCTGGGGCATGAAGGCGGTGGGCATCCAACATCTCCAGGAGCAGGTCATAGAGGGGTAC
CACGTTCTTGCATTTCATGTTGTAGAGATGCTCCATGCGTTTGTTACTCATATGCCGGATATGGGAAAGA
ATGAGAAGGAGCTGAGCTAGGCGGCGATGCTGCTGCTGCAGAGTCAGGCCAGCTTTGGCCATCAGGTGGA
TCAAAGTGTCTGTGATCTTGTCCAGGACACGGTGGATGTGGTCCTTCTCTTCCAGAGACTTCAAGGTGCT
GGACAGAAACGTGTACACTCCGGAATTAAGCAAAATGATGGATTTGAGGCACACAAACTCTTCACCCTGC
AGGTTCATCATGCGGAACCGACTTGACGTAGCAAGCAACATGTCAAAGATCTCCACCATGCCTTCCACAC
ATTTACCTTGATTCCTGTCC
